>Addgene plasmid #58043 | mTagRFP-T2-PCNA-19 | addgene full sequence | sequence record 175700 | Addgene NGS Result
ATGGATCCAAAAAAGAAGAGAAAGGTAGATCCAAAAAAGAAGAGAAAGGTAGATCCAAAAAAGAAGAGAA
AGGTACCGGTCGCCACCATGGTGTCTAAGGGCGAAGAGCTGATTAAGGAGAACATGCACATGAAGCTGTA
CATGGAGGGCACCGTGAACAACCACCACTTCAAGTGCACATCCGAGGGCGAAGGCAAGCCCTACGAGGGC
ACCCAGACCATGAGAATCAAGGTGGTCGAGGGCGGCCCTCTCCCCTTCGCCTTCGACATCCTGGCTACCA
GCTTCATGTACGGCAGCAGAACCTTCATCAACCACACCCAGGGCATCCCCGATTTCTTTAAGCAGTCCTT
CCCTGAGGGCTTCACATGGGAGAGAGTCACCACATACGAAGACGGGGGCGTGCTGACCGCTACCCAGGAC
ACCAGCCTCCAGGACGGCTGCCTCATCTACAACGTCAAGATCAGAGGGGTGAACTTCCCATCCAACGGCC
CTGTGATGCAGAAGAAAACACTCGGCTGGGAGGCCAACACCGAGACCCTGTACCCCGCTGACGGCGGCCT
GGAAGGCAGAACCGACATGGCCCTGAAGCTCGTGGGCGGGGGCCACCTGATCTGCAACTTCAAGACCACA
TACAGATCCAAGAAACCCGCTAAGAACCTCAAGATGCCCGGCGTCTACTATGTGGACCACAGACTGGAAA
GAATCAAGGAGGCCGACAAAGAGACCTACGTCGAGCAGCACGAGGTGGCTGTGGCCAGATACTGCGACCT
CCCTAGCAAACTGGGGCACAAACTTAATGGCATGGACGAGCTGTACAAGTCCGGAGAAGGGCAAGGGCAA
GGGCAAGGGCCGGGCCGCGGCTACGCGTATCGATCCATGTTCGAGGCGCGCCTGGTCCAGGGCTCCATCC
TCAAGAAGGTGTTGGAGGCACTCAAGGACCTCATCAACGAGGCCTGCTGGGATATTAGCTCCAGCGGTGT
AAACCTGCAGAGCATGGACTCGTCCCACGTCTCTTTGGTGCAGCTCACCCTGCGGTCTGAGGGCTTCGAC
ACCTACCGCTGCGACCGCAACCTGGCCATGGGCGTGAACCTCACCAGTATGTCCAAAATACTAAAATGCG
CCGGCAATGAAGATATCATTACACTAAGGGCCGAAGATAACGCGGATACCTTGGCGCTAGTATTTGAAGC
ACCAAACCAGGAGAAAGTTTCAGACTATGAAATGAAGTTGATGGATTTAGATGTTGAACAACTTGGAATT
CCAGAACAGGAGTACAGCTGTGTAGTAAAGATGCCTTCTGGTGAATTTGCACGTATATGCCGAGATCTCA
GCCATATTGGAGATGCTGTTGTAATTTCCTGTGCAAAAGACGGAGTGAAATTTTCTGCAAGTGGAGAACT
TGGAAATGGAAACATTAAATTGTCACAGACAAGTAATGTCGATAAAGAGGAGGAAGCTGTTACCATAGAG
ATGAATGAACCAGTTCAACTAACTTTTGCACTGAGGTACCTGAACTTCTTTACAAAAGCCACTCCACTCT
CTTCAACGGTGACACTCAGTATGTCTGCAGATGTACCCCTTGTTGTAGAGTATAAAATTGCGGATATGGG
ACACTTAAAATACTACTTGGCTCCCAAGATCGAGGATGAAGAAGGATCTTAGGGATCCACCGGATCTAGA
TAACTGATCATAATCAGCCATACCACATTTGTAGAGGTTTTACTTGCTTTAAAAAACCTCCCACACCTCC
CCCTGAACCTGAAACATAAAATGAATGCAATTGTTGTTGTTAACTTGTTTATTGCAGCTTATAATGGTTA
CAAATAAAGCAATAGCATCACAAATTTCACAAATAAAGCATTTTTTTCACTGCATTCTAGTTGTGGTTTG
TCCAAACTCATCAATGTATCTTAACGCGTAAATTGTAAGCGTTAATATTTTGTTAAAATTCGCGTTAAAT
TTTTGTTAAATCAGCTCATTTTTTAACCAATAGGCCGAAATCGGCAAAATCCCTTATAAATCAAAAGAAT
AGACCGAGATAGGGT
[37 nt withheld, positions 2046-2082]
AAAGAACGTGGACTCCAACGTCAAAGG
[49 nt withheld, positions 2110-2158]
T
[91 nt withheld, positions 2160-2250]
G
[124 nt withheld, positions 2252-2375]
CAGGTGGCACTTTTCGGGGAAATGTGCGCGGAACCCCTATTTGTTTATTTTTCTAAATACATTCAAATAT
GTATCCGCTCATGAGACAATAACCCTGATAAATGCTTCAATAATATTGAAAAAGGAAGAGTCCTGAGGCG
GAAAGAACCAGCTGTGGAATGTGTGTCAGTTAGGGTGTGGAAAGTCCCCAGGCTCCCCAGCAGGCAGAAG
TATGCAAAGCATGCATCTCAATTAGTCAGCAACCAGGTGTGGAAAGTCCCCAGGCTCCCCAGCAGGCAGA
AGTATGCAAAGCATGCATCTCAATTAGTCAGCAACCATAGTCCCGCCCCTAACTCCGCCCATCCCGCCCC
TAACTCCGCCCAGTTCCGCCCATTCTCCGCCCCATGGCTGACTAATTTTTTTTATTTATGCAGAGGCCGA
GGCCGCCTCGGCCTCTGAGCTATTCCAGAAGTAGTGAGGAGGCTTTTTTGGAGGCCTAGGCTTTTGCAAA
GATCGATCAAGAGACAGGATGAGGATCGTTTCGCATGATTGAACAAGATGGATTGCACGCAGGTTCTCCG
GCCGCTTGGGTGGAGAGGCTATTCGGCTATGACTGGGCACAACAGACAATCGGCTGCTCTGATGCCGCCG
TGTTCCGGCTGTCAGCGCAGGGGCGCCCGGTTCTTTTTGTCAAGACCGACCTGTCCGGTGCCCTGAATGA
ACTGCAAGACGAGGCAGCGCGGCTATCGTGGCTGGCCACGACGGGCGTTCCTTGCGCAGCTGTGCTCGAC
GTTGTCACTGAAGCGGGAAGGGACTGGCTGCTATTGGGCGAAGTGCCGGGGCAGGATCTCCTGTCATCTC
ACCTTGCTCCTGCCGAGAAAGTATCCATCATGGCTGATGCAATGCGGCGGCTGCATACGCTTGATCCGGC
TACCTGCCCATTCGACCACCAAGCGAAACATCGCATCGAGCGAGCACGTACTCGGATGGAAGCCGGTCTT
GTCGATCAGGATGATCTGGACGAAGAGCATCAGGGGCTCGCGCCAGCCGAACTGTTCGCCAGGCTCAAGG
CGAGCATGCCCGACGGCGAGGATCTCGTCGTGACCCATGGCGATGCCTGCTTGCCGAATATCATGGTGGA
AAATGGCCGCTTTTCTGGATTCATCGACTGTGGCCGGCTGGGTGTGGCGGACCGCTATCAGGACATAGCG
TTGGCTACCCGTGATATTGCTGAAGAGCTTGGCGGCGAATGGGCTGACCGCTTCCTCGTGCTTTACGGTA
TCGCCGCTCCCGATTCGCAGCGCATCGCCTTCTATCGCCTTCTTGACGAGTTCTTCTGAGCGGGACTCTG
GGGTTCGAAATGACCGACCAAGCGACGCCCAACCTGCCATCACGAGATTTCGATTCCACCGCCGCCTTCT
ATGAAAGGTTGGGCTTCGGAATCGTTTTCCGGGACGCCGGCTGGATGATCCTCCAGCGCGGGGATCTCAT
GCTGGAGTTCTTCGCCCACCCTAGGGGGAGGCTAACTGAAACACGGAAGGAGACAATACCGGAAGGAACC
CGCGCTATGACGGCAATAAAAAGACAGAATAAAACGCACGGTGTTGGGTCGTTTGTTCATAAACGCGGGG
TTCGGTCCCAGGGCTGGCACTCTGTCGATACCCCACCGAGACCCCATTGGGGCCAATACGCCCGCGTTTC
TTCCTTTTCCCCACCCCACCCCCCAAGTTCGGGTGAAGGCCCAGGGCTCGCAGCCAACGTCGGGGCGGCA
GGCCCTGCCATAGCCTCAGGTTACTCATATATACTTTAGATTGATTTAAAACTTCATTTTTAATTTAAAA
GGATCTAGGTGAAGATCCTTTTTGATAATCTCATGACCAAAATCCCTTAACGTGAGTTTTCGTTCCACTG
AGCGTCAGACCCCGTAGAAAAGATCAAAGGATCTTCTTGAGATCCTTTTTTTCTGCGCGTAATCTGCTGC
TTGCAAACAAAAAAACCACCGCTACCAGCGGTGGTTTGTTTGCCGGATCAAGAGCTACCAACTCTTTTTC
CGAAGGTAACTGGCTTCAGCAGAGCGCAGATACCAAATACTGTTCTTCTAGTGTAGCCGTAGTTAGGCCA
CCACTTCAAGAACTCTGTAGCACCGCCTACATACCTCGCTCTGCTAATCCTGTTACCAGTGGCTGCTGCC
AGTGGCGATAAGTCGTGTCTTACCGGGTTGGACTCAAGACGATAGTTACCGGATAAGGCGCAGCGGTCGG
GCTGAACGGGGGGTTCGTGCACACAGCCCAGCTTGGAGCGAACGACCTACACCGAACTGAGATACCTACA
GCGTGAGCTATGAGAAAGCGCCACGCTTCCCGAAGGGAGAAAGGCGGACAGGTATCCGGTAAGCGGCAGG
GTCGGAACAGGAGAGCGCACGAGGGAGCTTCCAGGGGGAAACGCCTGGTATCTTTATAGTCCTGTCGGGT
TTCGCCACCTCTGACTTGAGCGTCGATTTTTGTGATGCTCGTCAGGGGGGCGGAGCCTATGGAAAAACGC
CAGCAACGCGGCCTTTTTACGGTTCCTGGCCTTTTGCTGGCCTTTTGCTCACATGTTCTTTCCTGCGTTA
TCCCCTGATTCTGTGGATAACCGTATTACCGCCATGCATTAGTTATTAATAGTAATCAATTACGGGGTCA
TTAGTTCATAGCCCATATATGGAGTTCCGCGTTACATAACTTACGGTAAATGGCCCGCCTGGCTGACCGC
CCAACGACCCCCGCCCATTGACGTCAATAATGACGTATGTTCCCATAGTAACGCCAATAGGGACTTTCCA
TTGACGTCAATGGGTGGAGTATTTACGGTAAACTGCCCACTTGGCAGTACATCAAGTGTATCATATGCCA
AGTACGCCCCCTATTGACGTCAATGACGGTAAATGGCCCGCCTGGCATTATGCCCAGTACATGACCTTAT
GGGACTTTCCTACTTGGCAGTACATCTACGTATTAGTCATCGCTATTACCATGGTGATGCGGTTTTGGCA
GTACATCAATGGGCGTGGATAGCGGTTTGACTCACGGGGATTTCCAAGTCTCCACCCCATTGACGTCAAT
GGGAGTTTGTTTTGGCACCAAAATCAACGGGACTTTCCAAAATGTCGTAACAACTCCGCCCCATTGACGC
AAATGGGCGGTAGGCGTGTACGGTGGGAGGTCTATATAAGCAGAGCTGGTTTAGTGAACCGTCAGATCCG
CTAGCCACC
Features (pLannotate 1.2.2; 17 found; start..end, strand, type, name):
      7..27      +  CDS            SV40 NLS: nuclear localization signal of SV40 (simian virus 40) large T antigen
     31..51      +  CDS            SV40 NLS: nuclear localization signal of SV40 (simian virus 40) large T antigen
     55..75      +  CDS            SV40 NLS: nuclear localization signal of SV40 (simian virus 40) large T antigen
     88..819     +  CDS            TagRFP-T: TagRFP-T is a basic (constitutively fluorescent) red fluorescent protein published in 2008, derived from Entacmaea quadricolor. It has low acid sensitivity.
    877..1659    +  CDS            PCNA: PCNA_HUMAN - Experimental evidence at protein level: Swiss-Prot protein existence level 1. Auxiliary protein of DNA polymerase delta and is involved in the control of eukaryotic DNA replication by increasing the polymerase's processibility during elongation of the leading strand. Induces a robust stimulatory effect on the 3'-5' exonuclease and 3'- phosphodiesterase, but not apurinic-apyrimidinic (AP) endonuclease, APEX2 activities. Has to be loaded onto DNA in order to be able to stimulate APEX2. Plays a key role in DNA damage response (DDR) by being conveniently positioned at the replication
   1685..1769    +  CDS            large T antigen (fragment): large T antigen from SV40 (simian virus 40)
   1792..1913    +  polyA_signal   SV40 poly(A) signal: SV40 polyadenylation signal
   1947..2375    -  rep_origin     f1 ori (sequence partly withheld): f1 bacteriophage origin of replication; arrow indicates direction of (+) strand synthesis
   2402..2506    +  promoter       AmpR promoter: bla
   2508..2865    +  promoter       SV40 promoter: SV40 enhancer and early promoter
   2900..3694    +  CDS            NeoR/KanR: aminoglycoside phosphotransferase from Tn5; aph(3')-II (or nptII); confers resistance to neomycin, kanamycin, and G418 (Geneticin®)
   3715..3867    +  CDS            ble (fragment): BLE_KLEPN - Experimental evidence at protein level: Swiss-Prot protein existence level 1. Binding protein with a strong affinity to the bleomycin family of antibiotics. Binds to CL990; an antimitotic-antibiotic compound. From Klebsiella pneumoniae.
   3926..3973    +  polyA_signal   HSV TK poly(A) signal: herpes simplex virus thymidine kinase polyadenylation signal (Cole and Stacy, 1985)
   4064..4080    -  polyA_signal   bGH poly(A) signal (fragment): bovine growth hormone polyadenylation signal
   4302..4890    +  rep_origin     ori: high-copy-number ColE1/pMB1/pBR322/pUC origin of replication
   5065..5368    +  enhancer       CMV enhancer: human cytomegalovirus immediate early enhancer
   5369..5572    +  promoter       CMV promoter: human cytomegalovirus (CMV) immediate early promoter
