[The description below was written by a language model from this plasmid's Addgene catalogue record and pLannotate feature annotations shown in this document.]
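Description:
mTagRFP-T2-PCNA-19 is a mammalian expression plasmid that produces a red fluorescent fusion of human proliferating cell nuclear antigen (PCNA) for imaging in the nucleus. It is built on an mTagRFP backbone in the style of the common C1-type fluorescent protein vectors. In bacteria it replicates from a high-copy ColE1/pUC origin, and it also carries an f1 phage origin. A single NeoR/KanR (Tn5 aminoglycoside phosphotransferase) gene serves both hosts. The bacterial AmpR (bla) promoter drives it for kanamycin selection in E. coli, while the SV40 enhancer/early promoter and an HSV TK polyadenylation signal allow G418 selection of transfected mammalian cells. The short ble, bGH poly(A) and SV40 large T antigen matches in the feature table are annotated only as fragments, most likely backbone remnants rather than functional parts.

The expression cassette spans the numbering origin of the circular sequence. The CMV immediate early enhancer and promoter lie at the end of the record and read into the open reading frame at its start. That frame begins with three tandem copies of the SV40 large T antigen nuclear localization signal, followed by a red fluorescent protein annotated as TagRFP-T. A linker region, presumably the source of the "19" in the name, then joins it to the human PCNA coding sequence, and the transcript ends at the SV40 poly(A) signal. The fluorophore therefore sits N-terminal to PCNA, and the triple NLS reinforces nuclear import. The record lists excitation at 555 nm and emission at 584 nm. PCNA is the sliding clamp that increases DNA polymerase delta processivity and also takes part in the DNA damage response. Fusions of this kind are typically used as a nuclear marker and for live-cell visualization of replication sites, although the record itself states only nuclear localization as the purpose.
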