Addgene plasmid #58043: mTagRFP-T2-PCNA-19
Purpose: Localization: Nucleus, Excitation: 555, Emission: 584
Depositing lab: Michael Davidson. Depositing organization: Florida State University, Tallahassee.
Backbone
  Vector backbone: mTagRFP
  Backbone size w/o insert (bp): 4750
  Vector type: Mammalian Expression
  Selectable markers: Neomycin (select with G418)
Growth in bacteria
  Bacterial resistance: Kanamycin, 50 μg/mL
  Growth temperature: 37°C
  Growth strain: DH5alpha
  Copy number: High Copy
Gene/Insert
  Gene/Insert name: PCNA (alt names: Human Proliferating Cell Nuclear Antigen + SV40 NLS 3x Repeat; NM_002592.2)
  Species: H. sapiens (human)
  Entrez Gene: PCNA (a.k.a. ATLD2)
  Promoter: CMV
  Tag / fusion protein: mTagRFP
  Cloning method: Unknown
  Sequencing primers: 5′ CMV-F; 3′ SV40pA-R
Terms and licenses: Academic/Nonprofit Terms; Industry Terms
Depositor comments: H. sapiens (human) Proliferating Cell Nuclear Antigen + SV40 NLS 3x Repeat. Excitation = 555; Emission = 584
How to cite: mTagRFP-T2-PCNA-19 was a gift from Michael Davidson (Addgene plasmid # 58043 ; http://n2t.net/addgene:58043 ; RRID:Addgene_58043)
